Addgene plasmid #111898: pEMS2272
Purpose: ssAAV genome with Ple342 (TUBB3 MiniPromoter) driving an emerald GFP (EmGFP) reporter. Contains WPRE
Depositing lab: Elizabeth Simpson. Depositing organization: University of British Columbia. Publication: New MiniPromoter Ple345 (NEFL) Drives Strong and Specific Expression in Retinal Ganglion Cells of Mouse and Primate Retina. Simpson E, Korecki AJ, Fornes O, McGill TJ, Cueva-Vargas JL, Agostinone J, Farkas RA, Hickmott JW, Lam SL, Mathelier A, Renner LM, Stoddard J, Zhou M, Di Polo A, Neuringer M, Wasserman WW. Hum Gene Ther. 2018 Jul 31. doi: 10.1089/hum.2018.118. PubMed 30062914.
Backbone
  Vector backbone: pEMS2131
  Backbone manufacturer: Elizabeth Simpson (Addgene plasmid # 111895)
  Backbone size w/o insert (bp): 4999
  Vector type: AAV
Growth in bacteria
  Bacterial resistance: Ampicillin, 100 μg/mL
  Growth temperature: 37°C
  Growth strain: NEB Stable
  Copy number: Low Copy
Gene/Insert
  Gene/Insert name: Ple342
  Species: H. sapiens (human)
  Insert size (bp): 1992
  Entrez Gene: TUBB3 (a.k.a. CDCBM, CDCBM1, CFEOM3, CFEOM3A, FEOM3, TUBB4, beta-4)
  Promoter: Ple342 (TUBB3 MiniPromoter)
  Cloning method: Unknown
  Sequencing primers: 5′ M13-rev; 3′ WPRE-R
Terms and licenses: Academic/Nonprofit Terms; Industry Terms: Not Available to Industry
Depositor comments: . Please see the annotated GenBank file and the additional image file for the specific location of features in this plasmid, including the MiniPromoter. Please note - an 11 bp insertion, which introduces a StuI site upstream of 5' ITR, was found during Addgene's Quality Control process.
How to cite: pEMS2272 was a gift from Elizabeth Simpson (Addgene plasmid # 111898 ; http://n2t.net/addgene:111898 ; RRID:Addgene_111898)
