[The description below was written by a language model from this plasmid's Addgene catalogue record, the feature table of its GenBank file and pLannotate feature annotations shown in this document.]
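Description:
pEMS2272 is a single-stranded AAV (ssAAV) genome plasmid built on the pEMS2131 backbone, in which a human TUBB3-derived MiniPromoter, Ple342, drives an Emerald GFP reporter. The expression cassette lies between two AAV2 inverted terminal repeats, which are the cis elements needed for replication and packaging of the intervening DNA into recombinant AAV particles when rep, cap and helper functions are supplied in trans. The roughly 2 kb MiniPromoter is not annotated in either feature table, but the unannotated stretch between the 5′ ITR and the chimeric intron matches its stated size and is presumably where it sits. Downstream come a chimeric β-globin/immunoglobulin heavy chain intron, a Kozak consensus, the mammalian codon-optimized EmGFP coding sequence, a WPRE that enhances transcript stability and expression, and an SV40 polyadenylation signal.

Outside the ITRs the plasmid is a pUC-type cloning vector, with a ColE1/pUC origin, an f1 phage origin, β-lactamase for ampicillin selection, and remnants of the lac promoter/operator and lacZα region. Although the origin is annotated as a high-copy type, the catalogue lists the plasmid as low copy and names a recombination-deficient strain for growth, consistent with the instability of ITR sequences. The two sequence records differ by 11 bp (6,996 versus 6,985). This matches the repository's note that an 11 bp insertion creating a StuI site was found upstream of the 5′ ITR during quality control.

The construct belongs to a MiniPromoter series designed for compact, cell-type-restricted expression from AAV. The associated publication evaluated such promoters in mouse and primate retina, particularly in retinal ganglion cells. The record does not describe the expression pattern of Ple342 itself.
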