LOCUS       Exported 6996 bp ds-DNA circular SYN 12-MAY-2021
DEFINITION  ssAAV genome with Ple342 (TUBB3 MiniPromoter) driving an emerald GFP
            (EmGFP) reporter. Contains WPRE.
ACCESSION   .
VERSION     .
KEYWORDS    pEMS2272
SOURCE      synthetic DNA construct
  ORGANISM  synthetic DNA construct
REFERENCE   1 (bases 1 to 6996)
  AUTHORS   Simpson E, Korecki AJ, Fornes O, McGill TJ, Cueva-Vargas JL,
            Agostinone J, Farkas RA, Hickmott JW, Lam SL, Mathelier A, Renner
            LM, Stoddard J, Zhou M, Di Polo A, Neuringer M, Wasserman WW
  TITLE     New MiniPromoter Ple345 (NEFL) Drives Strong and Specific Expression
            in Retinal Ganglion Cells of Mouse and Primate Retina.
  JOURNAL   Hum Gene Ther. 2018 Jul 31. doi: 10.1089/hum.2018.118.
  PUBMED    30062914
REFERENCE   2 (bases 1 to 6996)
  AUTHORS   .
  TITLE     Direct Submission
  JOURNAL   Exported May 12, 2021 from SnapGene Server 1.1.58
            http://www.snapgene.com
FEATURES             Location/Qualifiers
     source          1..6996
                     /organism="synthetic DNA construct"
                     /mol_type="other DNA"
     repeat_region   1..130
                     /label=AAV2 ITR
     intron          2235..2367
                     /label=chimeric intron
                     /note="chimera between introns from human beta-globin and
                     immunoglobulin heavy chain genes"
     primer_bind     2350..2369
                     /label=pMT2-F
                     /note="Synthetic intron, forward primer"
     regulatory      2388..2397
                     /regulatory_class="other"
                     /note="vertebrate consensus sequence for strong initiation
                     of translation (Kozak, 1987)"
     CDS             2394..3113
                     /codon_start=1
                     /product="Emerald GFP"
                     /label=EmGFP
                     /note="mammalian codon-optimized"
                     /translation="MVSKGEELFTGVVPILVELDGDVNGHKFSVSGEGEGDATYGKLTL
                     KFICTTGKLPVPWPTLVTTFTYGVQCFARYPDHMKQHDFFKSAMPEGYVQERTIFFKDD
                     GNYKTRAEVKFEGDTLVNRIELKGIDFKEDGNILGHKLEYNYNSHKVYITADKQKNGIK
                     VNFKTRHNIEDGSVQLADHYQQNTPIGDGPVLLPDNHYLSTQSALSKDPNEKRDHMVLL
                     EFVTAAGITLGMDELYK"
     primer_bind     complement(2439..2460)
                     /label=EGFP-N
                     /note="EGFP, reverse primer"
     primer_bind     complement(2700..2719)
                     /label=EXFP-R
                     /note="For distinguishing EGFP variants, reverse primer"
     primer_bind     3047..3068
                     /label=EGFP-C
                     /note="EGFP, forward primer"
     primer_bind     complement(3179..3199)
                     /label=WPRE-R
                     /note="WPRE, reverse primer"
     CDS             complement(3597..3608)
                     /codon_start=1
                     /product="Factor Xa recognition and cleavage site"
                     /label=Factor Xa site
                     /translation="IEGR"
     polyA_signal    3729..3850
                     /label=SV40 poly(A) signal
                     /note="SV40 polyadenylation signal"
     primer_bind     complement(3740..3759)
                     /label=EBV-rev
                     /note="SV40 polyA terminator, reverse primer"
     primer_bind     3794..3813
                     /label=SV40pA-R
                     /note="SV40 polyA, reverse primer"
     repeat_region   4046..4175
                     /label=AAV2 ITR
     primer_bind     complement(4194..4211)
                     /label=M13 Forward
                     /note="In lacZ gene. Also called M13-F20 or M13 (-21)
                     Forward"
     primer_bind     complement(4194..4210)
                     /label=M13 fwd
                     /note="common sequencing primer, one of multiple similar
                     variants"
     primer_bind     complement(4203..4225)
                     /label=M13/pUC Forward
                     /note="In lacZ gene"
     rep_origin      4352..4807
                     /direction=RIGHT
                     /label=f1 ori
                     /note="f1 bacteriophage origin of replication; arrow
                     indicates direction of (+) strand synthesis"
     primer_bind     complement(4439..4458)
                     /label=F1ori-R
                     /note="F1 origin, reverse primer"
     primer_bind     4649..4670
                     /label=F1ori-F
                     /note="F1 origin, forward primer"
     promoter        4833..4937
                     /gene="bla"
                     /label=AmpR promoter
     CDS             4938..5798
                     /codon_start=1
                     /gene="bla"
                     /product="beta-lactamase"
                     /label=AmpR
                     /note="confers resistance to ampicillin, carbenicillin, and
                     related antibiotics"
                     /translation="MSIQHFRVALIPFFAAFCLPVFAHPETLVKVKDAEDQLGARVGYI
                     ELDLNSGKILESFRPEERFPMMSTFKVLLCGAVLSRIDAGQEQLGRRIHYSQNDLVEYS
                     PVTEKHLTDGMTVRELCSAAITMSDNTAANLLLTTIGGPKELTAFLHNMGDHVTRLDRW
                     EPELNEAIPNDERDTTMPVAMATTLRKLLTGELLTLASRQQLIDWMEADKVAGPLLRSA
                     LPAGWFIADKSGAGERGSRGIIAALGPDGKPSRIVVIYTTGSQATMDERNRQIAEIGAS
                     LIKHW"
     primer_bind     complement(5156..5175)
                     /label=Amp-R
                     /note="Ampicillin resistance gene, reverse primer"
     rep_origin      5969..6557
                     /direction=RIGHT
                     /label=ori
                     /note="high-copy-number ColE1/pMB1/pBR322/pUC origin of
                     replication"
     primer_bind     6458..6477
                     /label=pBR322ori-F
                     /note="pBR322 origin, forward primer"
     primer_bind     6711..6728
                     /label=L4440
                     /note="L4440 vector, forward primer"
     protein_bind    6845..6866
                     /label=CAP binding site
                     /bound_moiety="E. coli catabolite activator protein"
                     /note="CAP binding activates transcription in the presence
                     of cAMP."
     promoter        6881..6911
                     /label=lac promoter
                     /note="promoter for the E. coli lac operon"
     protein_bind    6919..6935
                     /label=lac operator
                     /bound_moiety="lac repressor encoded by lacI"
                     /note="The lac repressor binds to the lac operator to
                     inhibit transcription in E. coli. This inhibition can be
                     relieved by adding lactose or
                     isopropyl-beta-D-thiogalactopyranoside (IPTG)."
     primer_bind     6924..6946
                     /label=M13/pUC Reverse
                     /note="In lacZ gene"
     primer_bind     6943..6959
                     /label=M13 rev
                     /note="common sequencing primer, one of multiple similar
                     variants"
     primer_bind     6943..6959
                     /label=M13 Reverse
                     /note="In lacZ gene. Also called M13-rev"
ORIGIN
        1 ctgcgcgctc gctcgctcac tgaggccgcc cgggcaaagc ccgggcgtcg ggcgaccttt
       61 ggtcgcccgg cctcagtgag cgagcgagcg cgcagagagg gagtggccaa ctccatcact
      121 aggggttcct tgtagttaat gattaacccg ccatgctact tatctacgta gccatgctct
      181 aggaagatcg gaattcccta ggccggcccc tgcgctggga gccgagcccc cggcagctcg
      241 cggggatgca gtaagccggg cgcagcccgc cgggaggatg agaaaacccg aagcccggaa
      301 agccgagcgg ccgcctgcag tcaccccggg gggggcaggg gcgggccggg ctatgcagaa
      361 acaccggggc ccgcgggaca caggacgctg ccccactgcc gcagagctga atctggaccc
      421 ccgggctttg ctttcctggg gcctgtgctc ctccctcccc ggggcggggt tcgcctgcag
      481 cggcggaggg gggagccttt gtcctccgcg cgggctgcgg caccgcctcc tcgcggctgc
      541 ggggcggggc tgggggcggg gcctggccgt ctcagccaat gggaggcgga gtccctggct
      601 cgccccgccc tctcgcctga aagacctgcg gagccgcggg ccgggcggga accgcattcg
      661 ggtcctggag gggcttggag gccccagtct cgcagcccct tcatcgggga cccccgctcc
      721 cacctgcctt ggccactgcc ctcaaagccc ggccccgctt tccccaggac cccaagcgct
      781 gcgcgaggtc agcaccaagg acagcgcccg ggccgagcgc ctggcctcga acgccgggtt
      841 ctgctttgtg tttccaggtt tttgtttttg gttatgagag gaggcctggc tctgtcgccc
      901 gggctggcgt ccagaggcgc gatctcggct cactgcagcc tcggcctccc gagtagctgg
      961 gaccgcaggc gctcaccacc acgcctggcc acaattttcc ttttttctta ttttctttta
     1021 gatggagttt ggctcttgtt gcccaggctg tcgcagctgc tcattttgtg aagtgaatgc
     1081 tgatttgggg gccgggtggg gttcgtctgt acatcgtgca ctgtcagacc cttcctgaag
     1141 gatttttgtt actgaagtat cagaaggccc ttgttctaag gtggtggcac tgtaatatct
     1201 ggcccaggag gaggtcagtg ccgtgccggc gagtcctttg ctcccttcct tctctgacca
     1261 gtaaacgcat ctccagtcgc tcccccgagg cccccctgca cgcagtctcc gacctcagag
     1321 agtgagtcag atagaagccg ctgcccaccc tcccccaccc tggccgggtt cttgcctggc
     1381 ttgtgcgtcc ttgtgacaat tcctgacacg gatgcgcacc gggcagtggc acgtccaggt
     1441 gctgtgcgcg cccgggccca caaagctcct ttggacgctc atggcagccc cttggtggag
     1501 gaggtcgggt gcccaccccc tccccgccca ctgcggaagc cggcgaccca cggagctcgc
     1561 tctcggccgc cgccacccct ctgtgttcgc gcccttccga gctctgatcc gacgctttgt
     1621 ttcttctcag tgggttcagg gcctgggcca gcctttacct acctccccca cccaaaaccg
     1681 gcaaaagctc agagcacctt gtctgccaaa agacagggag ctgggatggt gcgggttggt
     1741 ctctaaaccg gcgtggggaa aaaagaccct ccgtacaaag ccgcagggtg gggctgtcgc
     1801 aagggcggaa ccgagagggt agctgggggc ggggttccca gggccaagag gggccattgt
     1861 cctccctgga gcccggcgcc cccacagcca gctcctctgg gagacagccc ctcctttcga
     1921 atgcgcgggg ccctcagacc gcgcccggcc cagcgctggg ggatccttgg ctgcgggagg
     1981 ggcgccgcat tgcgcgcggc gggcggggac gcgcggtgcg gagcctgcgg gccgggcggg
     2041 gctctgcggc ggcgcctccc gattggccac ccgcggtgac atcagccgat gcgaagggcg
     2101 gggccgcggc tataagagcg cgcggccgcg gtccccgacc ctcagcagcc agcccggccc
     2161 gcccgcgccc gtccgcagcc gcccgccaga cgcgcccagt ggcgcgccga agttggtcgt
     2221 gaggcactgg gcaggtaagt atcaaggtta caagacaggt ttaaggagac caatagaaac
     2281 tgggcttgtc gagacagaga agactcttgc gtttctgata ggcacctatt ggtcttactg
     2341 acatccactt tgcctttctc tccacaggtg tccactccca ggcggccgcc accatggtga
     2401 gcaagggcga ggagctgttc accggggtgg tgcccatcct ggtcgagctg gacggcgacg
     2461 taaacggcca caagttcagc gtgtccggcg agggcgaggg cgatgccacc tacggcaagc
     2521 tgaccctgaa gttcatctgc accaccggca agctgcccgt gccctggccc accctcgtga
     2581 ccaccttcac ctacggcgtg cagtgcttcg cccgctaccc cgaccacatg aagcagcacg
     2641 acttcttcaa gtccgccatg cccgaaggct acgtccagga gcgcaccatc ttcttcaagg
     2701 acgacggcaa ctacaagacc cgcgccgagg tgaagttcga gggcgacacc ctggtgaacc
     2761 gcatcgagct gaagggcatc gacttcaagg aggacggcaa catcctgggg cacaagctgg
     2821 agtacaacta caacagccac aaggtctata tcaccgccga caagcagaag aacggcatca
     2881 aggtgaactt caagacccgc cacaacatcg aggacggcag cgtgcagctc gccgaccact
     2941 accagcagaa cacccccatc ggcgacggcc ccgtgctgct gcccgacaac cactacctga
     3001 gcacccagtc cgccctgagc aaagacccca acgagaagcg cgatcacatg gtcctgctgg
     3061 agttcgtgac cgccgccggg atcactctcg gcatggacga gctgtacaag taagcggccg
     3121 cgatcgctca acctctggat tacaaaattt gtgaaagatt gactggtatt cttaactatg
     3181 ttgctccttt tacgctatgt ggatacgctg ctttaatgcc tttgtatcat gctattgctt
     3241 cccgtatggc tttcattttc tcctccttgt ataaatcctg gttgctgtct ctttatgagg
     3301 agttgtggcc cgttgtcagg caacgtggcg tggtgtgcac tgtgtttgct gacgcaaccc
     3361 ccactggttg gggcattgcc accacctgtc agctcctttc cgggactttc gctttccccc
     3421 tccctattgc cacggcggaa ctcatcgccg cctgccttgc ccgctgctgg acaggggctc
     3481 ggctgttggg cactgacaat tccgtggtgt tgtcggggaa atcatcgtcc tttccttggc
     3541 tgctcgcctg tgttgccacc tggattctgc gcgggacgtc cttctgctac gtcccttcgg
     3601 ccctcaatcc agcggacctt ccttcccgcg gcctgctgcc ggctctgcgg cctcttccgc
     3661 gtcttcgcct tcgccctcag acgagtcgga tctccctttg ggccgcctcc ccgcgatcgc
     3721 agacatgata agatacattg atgagtttgg acaaaccaca actagaatgc agtgaaaaaa
     3781 atgctttatt tgtgaaattt gtgatgctat tgctttattt gtaaccatta taagctgcaa
     3841 taaacaagtt aacaacaaca attgcattca ttttatgttt caggttcagg gggagatgtg
     3901 ggaggttttt taaagcaagt aaaacctcta caaatgtggt agtcgaaatt cccgataagg
     3961 atcttcgtcg acgaattccc gataaggatc ttcctagagc atggctacgt agataagtag
     4021 catggcgggt taatcattaa ctacaaggaa cccctagtga tggagttggc cactccctct
     4081 ctgcgcgctc gctcgctcac tgaggccggg cgaccaaagg tcgcccgacg cccgggcttt
     4141 gcccgggcgg cctcagtgag cgagcgagcg cgcagcctta attaacctaa ttcactggcc
     4201 gtcgttttac aacgtcgtga ctgggaaaac cctggcgtta cccaacttaa tcgccttgca
     4261 gcacatcccc ctttcgccag ctggcgtaat agcgaagagg cccgcaccga tcgcccttcc
     4321 caacagttgc gcagcctgaa tggcgaatgg gnnnnnnnnn nnnnnnnnnn nnnnnnnnnn
     4381 nnnnnnnnnn nnnnnnnnnn nnnnnnnnnn nnnnnnnnnn nnnnnnnnnn nnnnnnnnnn
     4441 nnnnnnnnnn nnnnnnnnnn nnnnnnnnnn nnnnncnnnn nnnnnnnnnn nnnnnnnnnn
     4501 nnnnnnnnnn nnnnnnnnnn nnnnnnnnnn nnnnnnnnnn nnnnnnnnnn nnnnnnnnnn
     4561 nnnnnnnann nnnnnnnnnn nnnnnnnnnn nnnnnnnnnn nnnnnnnnnn nnnnnnncct
     4621 ttgacgttgg agtccacgtt ctttaatagt ggactcttgt tccaaactgg aacaacactc
     4681 aaccctatct cggtctattc ttttgattta taagggattt tgccgatttc ggcctattgg
     4741 ttaaaaaatg agctgattta acaaaaattt aacgcgaatt ttaacaaaat attaacgctt
     4801 acaatttagg tggcactttt cggggaaatg tgcgcggaac ccctatttgt ttatttttct
     4861 aaatacattc aaatatgtat ccgctcatga gacaataacc ctgataaatg cttcaataat
     4921 attgaaaaag gaagagtatg agtattcaac atttccgtgt cgcccttatt cccttttttg
     4981 cggcattttg ccttcctgtt tttgctcacc cagaaacgct ggtgaaagta aaagatgctg
     5041 aagatcagtt gggtgcacga gtgggttaca tcgaactgga tctcaacagc ggtaagatcc
     5101 ttgagagttt tcgccccgaa gaacgttttc caatgatgag cacttttaaa gttctgctat
     5161 gtggcgcggt attatcccgt attgacgccg ggcaagagca actcggtcgc cgcatacact
     5221 attctcagaa tgacttggtt gagtactcac cagtcacaga aaagcatctt acggatggca
     5281 tgacagtaag agaattatgc agtgctgcca taaccatgag tgataacact gcggccaact
     5341 tacttctgac aacgatcgga ggaccgaagg agctaaccgc ttttttgcac aacatggggg
     5401 atcatgtaac tcgccttgat cgttgggaac cggagctgaa tgaagccata ccaaacgacg
     5461 agcgtgacac cacgatgcct gtagcaatgg caacaacgtt gcgcaaacta ttaactggcg
     5521 aactacttac tctagcttcc cggcaacaat taatagactg gatggaggcg gataaagttg
     5581 caggaccact tctgcgctcg gcccttccgg ctggctggtt tattgctgat aaatctggag
     5641 ccggtgagcg tgggtctcgc ggtatcattg cagcactggg gccagatggt aagccctccc
     5701 gtatcgtagt tatctacacg acggggagtc aggcaactat ggatgaacga aatagacaga
     5761 tcgctgagat aggtgcctca ctgattaagc attggtaact gtcagaccaa gtttactcat
     5821 atatacttta gattgattta aaacttcatt tttaatttaa aaggatctag gtgaagatcc
     5881 tttttgataa tctcatgacc aaaatccctt aacgtgagtt ttcgttccac tgagcgtcag
     5941 accccgtaga aaagatcaaa ggatcttctt gagatccttt ttttctgcgc gtaatctgct
     6001 gcttgcaaac aaaaaaacca ccgctaccag cggtggtttg tttgccggat caagagctac
     6061 caactctttt tccgaaggta actggcttca gcagagcgca gataccaaat actgttcttc
     6121 tagtgtagcc gtagttaggc caccacttca agaactctgt agcaccgcct acatacctcg
     6181 ctctgctaat cctgttacca gtggctgctg ccagtggcga taagtcgtgt cttaccgggt
     6241 tggactcaag acgatagtta ccggataagg cgcagcggtc gggctgaacg gggggttcgt
     6301 gcacacagcc cagcttggag cgaacgacct acaccgaact gagataccta cagcgtgagc
     6361 tatgagaaag cgccacgctt cccgaaggga gaaaggcgga caggtatccg gtaagcggca
     6421 gggtcggaac aggagagcgc acgagggagc ttccaggggg aaacgcctgg tatctttata
     6481 gtcctgtcgg gtttcgccac ctctgacttg agcgtcgatt tttgtgatgc tcgtcagggg
     6541 ggcggagcct atggaaaaac gccagcaacg cggccttttt acggttcctg gccttttgct
     6601 ggccttttgc tcacatgttc tttcctgcgt tatcccctga ttctgtggat aaccgtatta
     6661 ccgcctttga gtgagctgat accgctcgcc gcagccgaac gaccgagcgc agcgagtcag
     6721 tgagcgagga agcggaagag cgcccaatac gcaaaccgcc tctccccgcg cgttggccga
     6781 ttcattaatg cagctggcac gacaggtttc ccgactggaa agcgggcagt gagcgcaacg
     6841 caattaatgt gagttagctc actcattagg caccccaggc tttacacttt atgcttccgg
     6901 ctcgtatgtt gtgtggaatt gtgagcggat aacaatttca cacaggaaac agctatgacc
     6961 atgattacgc cagatttaat taaggcctta attagg
//
