Features (pLannotate 1.2.2; 16 found; start..end, strand, type, name):
   2235..2367    +  intron         chimeric intron: chimera between introns from human β-globin and immunoglobulin heavy chain genes
   2394..3113    +  CDS            EmGFP: Emerald GFP mammalian codon-optimized
   3128..3714    +  misc_feature   WPRE: woodchuck hepatitis virus posttranscriptional regulatory element
   3729..3850    -  polyA_signal   SV40 poly(A) signal: SV40 polyadenylation signal
   3873..3941    -  CDS            large T antigen (fragment): large T antigen from SV40 (simian virus 40)
   4046..4176    +  repeat_region  AAV2 ITR (fragment): inverted terminal repeat of adeno-associated virus serotype 2 inverted
   4190..4347    +  CDS            lacZα (fragment): LacZα fragment of β-galactosidase; lacZ fragment
   4352..4780    +  rep_origin     f1 ori (sequence partly withheld): f1 bacteriophage origin of replication; arrow indicates direction of (+) strand synthesis
   4833..4937    +  promoter       AmpR promoter: bla
   4938..5798    +  CDS            AmpR: β-lactamase; bla; confers resistance to ampicillin, carbenicillin, and related antibiotics
   5969..6557    +  rep_origin     ori: high-copy-number ColE1/pMB1/pBR322/pUC origin of replication
   6740..6832    +  CDS            lacI (fragment): lac repressor; lacI; The lac repressor binds to the lac operator to inhibit transcription in E. coli. This inhibition can be relieved by adding lactose or isopropyl-β-D-thiogalactopyranoside (IPTG).
   6845..6866    +  protein_bind   CAP binding site: CAP binding activates transcription in the presence of cAMP. E. coli catabolite activator protein
   6881..6911    +  promoter       lac promoter: promoter for the E. coli lac operon
   6919..6935    +  protein_bind   lac operator: The lac repressor binds to the lac operator to inhibit transcription in E. coli. This inhibition can be relieved by adding lactose or isopropyl-β-D-thiogalactopyranoside (IPTG). lac repressor encoded by lacI
   6985..130     -  repeat_region  AAV2 ITR (fragment) (across the origin): inverted terminal repeat of adeno-associated virus serotype 2 inverted
>Addgene plasmid #111898 | pEMS2272 | depositor full sequence | sequence record 210444 | pEMS2272 sequence 6985 bps
CTGCGCGCTCGCTCGCTCACTGAGGCCGCCCGGGCAAAGCCCGGGCGTCGGGCGACCTTTGGTCGCCCGG
CCTCAGTGAGCGAGCGAGCGCGCAGAGAGGGAGTGGCCAACTCCATCACTAGGGGTTCCTTGTAGTTAAT
GATTAACCCGCCATGCTACTTATCTACGTAGCCATGCTCTAGGAAGATCGGAATTCCCTAGGCCGGCCCC
TGCGCTGGGAGCCGAGCCCCCGGCAGCTCGCGGGGATGCAGTAAGCCGGGCGCAGCCCGCCGGGAGGATG
AGAAAACCCGAAGCCCGGAAAGCCGAGCGGCCGCCTGCAGTCACCCCGGGGGGGGCAGGGGCGGGCCGGG
CTATGCAGAAACACCGGGGCCCGCGGGACACAGGACGCTGCCCCACTGCCGCAGAGCTGAATCTGGACCC
CCGGGCTTTGCTTTCCTGGGGCCTGTGCTCCTCCCTCCCCGGGGCGGGGTTCGCCTGCAGCGGCGGAGGG
GGGAGCCTTTGTCCTCCGCGCGGGCTGCGGCACCGCCTCCTCGCGGCTGCGGGGCGGGGCTGGGGGCGGG
GCCTGGCCGTCTCAGCCAATGGGAGGCGGAGTCCCTGGCTCGCCCCGCCCTCTCGCCTGAAAGACCTGCG
GAGCCGCGGGCCGGGCGGGAACCGCATTCGGGTCCTGGAGGGGCTTGGAGGCCCCAGTCTCGCAGCCCCT
TCATCGGGGACCCCCGCTCCCACCTGCCTTGGCCACTGCCCTCAAAGCCCGGCCCCGCTTTCCCCAGGAC
CCCAAGCGCTGCGCGAGGTCAGCACCAAGGACAGCGCCCGGGCCGAGCGCCTGGCCTCGAACGCCGGGTT
CTGCTTTGTGTTTCCAGGTTTTTGTTTTTGGTTATGAGAGGAGGCCTGGCTCTGTCGCCCGGGCTGGCGT
CCAGAGGCGCGATCTCGGCTCACTGCAGCCTCGGCCTCCCGAGTAGCTGGGACCGCAGGCGCTCACCACC
ACGCCTGGCCACAATTTTCCTTTTTTCTTATTTTCTTTTAGATGGAGTTTGGCTCTTGTTGCCCAGGCTG
TCGCAGCTGCTCATTTTGTGAAGTGAATGCTGATTTGGGGGCCGGGTGGGGTTCGTCTGTACATCGTGCA
CTGTCAGACCCTTCCTGAAGGATTTTTGTTACTGAAGTATCAGAAGGCCCTTGTTCTAAGGTGGTGGCAC
TGTAATATCTGGCCCAGGAGGAGGTCAGTGCCGTGCCGGCGAGTCCTTTGCTCCCTTCCTTCTCTGACCA
GTAAACGCATCTCCAGTCGCTCCCCCGAGGCCCCCCTGCACGCAGTCTCCGACCTCAGAGAGTGAGTCAG
ATAGAAGCCGCTGCCCACCCTCCCCCACCCTGGCCGGGTTCTTGCCTGGCTTGTGCGTCCTTGTGACAAT
TCCTGACACGGATGCGCACCGGGCAGTGGCACGTCCAGGTGCTGTGCGCGCCCGGGCCCACAAAGCTCCT
TTGGACGCTCATGGCAGCCCCTTGGTGGAGGAGGTCGGGTGCCCACCCCCTCCCCGCCCACTGCGGAAGC
CGGCGACCCACGGAGCTCGCTCTCGGCCGCCGCCACCCCTCTGTGTTCGCGCCCTTCCGAGCTCTGATCC
GACGCTTTGTTTCTTCTCAGTGGGTTCAGGGCCTGGGCCAGCCTTTACCTACCTCCCCCACCCAAAACCG
GCAAAAGCTCAGAGCACCTTGTCTGCCAAAAGACAGGGAGCTGGGATGGTGCGGGTTGGTCTCTAAACCG
GCGTGGGGAAAAAAGACCCTCCGTACAAAGCCGCAGGGTGGGGCTGTCGCAAGGGCGGAACCGAGAGGGT
AGCTGGGGGCGGGGTTCCCAGGGCCAAGAGGGGCCATTGTCCTCCCTGGAGCCCGGCGCCCCCACAGCCA
GCTCCTCTGGGAGACAGCCCCTCCTTTCGAATGCGCGGGGCCCTCAGACCGCGCCCGGCCCAGCGCTGGG
GGATCCTTGGCTGCGGGAGGGGCGCCGCATTGCGCGCGGCGGGCGGGGACGCGCGGTGCGGAGCCTGCGG
GCCGGGCGGGGCTCTGCGGCGGCGCCTCCCGATTGGCCACCCGCGGTGACATCAGCCGATGCGAAGGGCG
GGGCCGCGGCTATAAGAGCGCGCGGCCGCGGTCCCCGACCCTCAGCAGCCAGCCCGGCCCGCCCGCGCCC
GTCCGCAGCCGCCCGCCAGACGCGCCCAGTGGCGCGCCGAAGTTGGTCGTGAGGCACTGGGCAGGTAAGT
ATCAAGGTTACAAGACAGGTTTAAGGAGACCAATAGAAACTGGGCTTGTCGAGACAGAGAAGACTCTTGC
GTTTCTGATAGGCACCTATTGGTCTTACTGACATCCACTTTGCCTTTCTCTCCACAGGTGTCCACTCCCA
GGCGGCCGCCACCATGGTGAGCAAGGGCGAGGAGCTGTTCACCGGGGTGGTGCCCATCCTGGTCGAGCTG
GACGGCGACGTAAACGGCCACAAGTTCAGCGTGTCCGGCGAGGGCGAGGGCGATGCCACCTACGGCAAGC
TGACCCTGAAGTTCATCTGCACCACCGGCAAGCTGCCCGTGCCCTGGCCCACCCTCGTGACCACCTTCAC
CTACGGCGTGCAGTGCTTCGCCCGCTACCCCGACCACATGAAGCAGCACGACTTCTTCAAGTCCGCCATG
CCCGAAGGCTACGTCCAGGAGCGCACCATCTTCTTCAAGGACGACGGCAACTACAAGACCCGCGCCGAGG
TGAAGTTCGAGGGCGACACCCTGGTGAACCGCATCGAGCTGAAGGGCATCGACTTCAAGGAGGACGGCAA
CATCCTGGGGCACAAGCTGGAGTACAACTACAACAGCCACAAGGTCTATATCACCGCCGACAAGCAGAAG
AACGGCATCAAGGTGAACTTCAAGACCCGCCACAACATCGAGGACGGCAGCGTGCAGCTCGCCGACCACT
ACCAGCAGAACACCCCCATCGGCGACGGCCCCGTGCTGCTGCCCGACAACCACTACCTGAGCACCCAGTC
CGCCCTGAGCAAAGACCCCAACGAGAAGCGCGATCACATGGTCCTGCTGGAGTTCGTGACCGCCGCCGGG
ATCACTCTCGGCATGGACGAGCTGTACAAGTAAGCGGCCGCGATCGCTCAACCTCTGGATTACAAAATTT
GTGAAAGATTGACTGGTATTCTTAACTATGTTGCTCCTTTTACGCTATGTGGATACGCTGCTTTAATGCC
TTTGTATCATGCTATTGCTTCCCGTATGGCTTTCATTTTCTCCTCCTTGTATAAATCCTGGTTGCTGTCT
CTTTATGAGGAGTTGTGGCCCGTTGTCAGGCAACGTGGCGTGGTGTGCACTGTGTTTGCTGACGCAACCC
CCACTGGTTGGGGCATTGCCACCACCTGTCAGCTCCTTTCCGGGACTTTCGCTTTCCCCCTCCCTATTGC
CACGGCGGAACTCATCGCCGCCTGCCTTGCCCGCTGCTGGACAGGGGCTCGGCTGTTGGGCACTGACAAT
TCCGTGGTGTTGTCGGGGAAATCATCGTCCTTTCCTTGGCTGCTCGCCTGTGTTGCCACCTGGATTCTGC
GCGGGACGTCCTTCTGCTACGTCCCTTCGGCCCTCAATCCAGCGGACCTTCCTTCCCGCGGCCTGCTGCC
GGCTCTGCGGCCTCTTCCGCGTCTTCGCCTTCGCCCTCAGACGAGTCGGATCTCCCTTTGGGCCGCCTCC
CCGCGATCGCAGACATGATAAGATACATTGATGAGTTTGGACAAACCACAACTAGAATGCAGTGAAAAAA
ATGCTTTATTTGTGAAATTTGTGATGCTATTGCTTTATTTGTAACCATTATAAGCTGCAATAAACAAGTT
AACAACAACAATTGCATTCATTTTATGTTTCAGGTTCAGGGGGAGATGTGGGAGGTTTTTTAAAGCAAGT
AAAACCTCTACAAATGTGGTAGTCGAAATTCCCGATAAGGATCTTCGTCGACGAATTCCCGATAAGGATC
TTCCTAGAGCATGGCTACGTAGATAAGTAGCATGGCGGGTTAATCATTAACTACAAGGAACCCCTAGTGA
TGGAGTTGGCCACTCCCTCTCTGCGCGCTCGCTCGCTCACTGAGGCCGGGCGACCAAAGGTCGCCCGACG
CCCGGGCTTTGCCCGGGCGGCCTCAGTGAGCGAGCGAGCGCGCAGCCTTAATTAACCTAATTCACTGGCC
GTCGTTTTACAACGTCGTGACTGGGAAAACCCTGGCGTTACCCAACTTAATCGCCTTGCAGCACATCCCC
CTTTCGCCAGCTGGCGTAATAGCGAAGAGGCCCGCACCGATCGCCCTTCCCAACAGTTGCGCAGCCTGAA
TGGCGAATGGG
[124 nt withheld, positions 4352-4475]
C
[91 nt withheld, positions 4477-4567]
A
[49 nt withheld, positions 4569-4617]
CCTTTGACGTTGGAGTCCACGTTCTTTAATAGTGGACTCTTGTTCCAAACTGGAACAACACTCAACCCTA
TCTCGGTCTATTCTTTTGATTTATAAGGGATTTTGCCGATTTCGGCCTATTGGTTAAAAAATGAGCTGAT
TTAACAAAAATTTAACGCGAATTTTAACAAAATATTAACGCTTACAATTTAGGTGGCACTTTTCGGGGAA
ATGTGCGCGGAACCCCTATTTGTTTATTTTTCTAAATACATTCAAATATGTATCCGCTCATGAGACAATA
ACCCTGATAAATGCTTCAATAATATTGAAAAAGGAAGAGTATGAGTATTCAACATTTCCGTGTCGCCCTT
ATTCCCTTTTTTGCGGCATTTTGCCTTCCTGTTTTTGCTCACCCAGAAACGCTGGTGAAAGTAAAAGATG
CTGAAGATCAGTTGGGTGCACGAGTGGGTTACATCGAACTGGATCTCAACAGCGGTAAGATCCTTGAGAG
TTTTCGCCCCGAAGAACGTTTTCCAATGATGAGCACTTTTAAAGTTCTGCTATGTGGCGCGGTATTATCC
CGTATTGACGCCGGGCAAGAGCAACTCGGTCGCCGCATACACTATTCTCAGAATGACTTGGTTGAGTACT
CACCAGTCACAGAAAAGCATCTTACGGATGGCATGACAGTAAGAGAATTATGCAGTGCTGCCATAACCAT
GAGTGATAACACTGCGGCCAACTTACTTCTGACAACGATCGGAGGACCGAAGGAGCTAACCGCTTTTTTG
CACAACATGGGGGATCATGTAACTCGCCTTGATCGTTGGGAACCGGAGCTGAATGAAGCCATACCAAACG
ACGAGCGTGACACCACGATGCCTGTAGCAATGGCAACAACGTTGCGCAAACTATTAACTGGCGAACTACT
TACTCTAGCTTCCCGGCAACAATTAATAGACTGGATGGAGGCGGATAAAGTTGCAGGACCACTTCTGCGC
TCGGCCCTTCCGGCTGGCTGGTTTATTGCTGATAAATCTGGAGCCGGTGAGCGTGGGTCTCGCGGTATCA
TTGCAGCACTGGGGCCAGATGGTAAGCCCTCCCGTATCGTAGTTATCTACACGACGGGGAGTCAGGCAAC
TATGGATGAACGAAATAGACAGATCGCTGAGATAGGTGCCTCACTGATTAAGCATTGGTAACTGTCAGAC
CAAGTTTACTCATATATACTTTAGATTGATTTAAAACTTCATTTTTAATTTAAAAGGATCTAGGTGAAGA
TCCTTTTTGATAATCTCATGACCAAAATCCCTTAACGTGAGTTTTCGTTCCACTGAGCGTCAGACCCCGT
AGAAAAGATCAAAGGATCTTCTTGAGATCCTTTTTTTCTGCGCGTAATCTGCTGCTTGCAAACAAAAAAA
CCACCGCTACCAGCGGTGGTTTGTTTGCCGGATCAAGAGCTACCAACTCTTTTTCCGAAGGTAACTGGCT
TCAGCAGAGCGCAGATACCAAATACTGTTCTTCTAGTGTAGCCGTAGTTAGGCCACCACTTCAAGAACTC
TGTAGCACCGCCTACATACCTCGCTCTGCTAATCCTGTTACCAGTGGCTGCTGCCAGTGGCGATAAGTCG
TGTCTTACCGGGTTGGACTCAAGACGATAGTTACCGGATAAGGCGCAGCGGTCGGGCTGAACGGGGGGTT
CGTGCACACAGCCCAGCTTGGAGCGAACGACCTACACCGAACTGAGATACCTACAGCGTGAGCTATGAGA
AAGCGCCACGCTTCCCGAAGGGAGAAAGGCGGACAGGTATCCGGTAAGCGGCAGGGTCGGAACAGGAGAG
CGCACGAGGGAGCTTCCAGGGGGAAACGCCTGGTATCTTTATAGTCCTGTCGGGTTTCGCCACCTCTGAC
TTGAGCGTCGATTTTTGTGATGCTCGTCAGGGGGGCGGAGCCTATGGAAAAACGCCAGCAACGCGGCCTT
TTTACGGTTCCTGGCCTTTTGCTGGCCTTTTGCTCACATGTTCTTTCCTGCGTTATCCCCTGATTCTGTG
GATAACCGTATTACCGCCTTTGAGTGAGCTGATACCGCTCGCCGCAGCCGAACGACCGAGCGCAGCGAGT
CAGTGAGCGAGGAAGCGGAAGAGCGCCCAATACGCAAACCGCCTCTCCCCGCGCGTTGGCCGATTCATTA
ATGCAGCTGGCACGACAGGTTTCCCGACTGGAAAGCGGGCAGTGAGCGCAACGCAATTAATGTGAGTTAG
CTCACTCATTAGGCACCCCAGGCTTTACACTTTATGCTTCCGGCTCGTATGTTGTGTGGAATTGTGAGCG
GATAACAATTTCACACAGGAAACAGCTATGACCATGATTACGCCAGATTTAATTAAGG
